>Addgene plasmid #68642 | pMpGWB314 | depositor full sequence | sequence record 121732 | pMpGWB314 sequence 13890 bps
TTTCACGCCCTTTTAAATATCCGATTATTCTAATAAACGCTCTTTTCTCTTAGGTTTACCCGCCAATATA
TCCTGTCAAACACTGATAGTTTAAACTGAAGGCGGGAAACGACAATCTGATCCAAGCTCAAGCTGCTCTA
GCATTCGCCATTCAGGCTGCGCAACTGTTGGGAAGGGCGATCGGTGCGGGCCTCTTCGCTATTACGCCAG
CTGGCGAAAGGGGGATGTGCTGCAAGGCGATTAAGTTGGGTAACGCCAGGGTTTTCCCAGTCACGACGTT
GTAAAACGACGGCCAGTGCCAAGCTTGCATGCCTGCAGGTCCCCAGATTAGCCTTTTCAATTTCAGAAAG
AATGCTAACCCACAGATGGTTAGAGAGGCTTACGCAGCAGGTCTCATCAAGACGATCTACCCGAGCAATA
ATCTCCAGGAAATCAAATACCTTCCCAAGAAGGTTAAAGATGCAGTCAAAAGATTCAGGACTAACTGCAT
CAAGAACACAGAGAAAGATATATTTCTCAAGATCAGAAGTACTATTCCAGTATGGACGATTCAAGGCTTG
CTTCACAAACCAAGGCAAGTAATAGAGATTGGAGTCTCTAAAAAGGTAGTTCCCACTGAATCAAAGGCCA
TGGAGTCAAAGATTCAAATAGAGGACCTAACAGAACTCGCCGTAAAGACTGGCGAACAGTTCATACAGAG
TCTCTTACGACTCAATGACAAGAAGAAAATCTTCGTCAACATGGTGGAGCACGACACACTTGTCTACTCC
AAAAATATCAAAGATACAGTCTCAGAAGACCAAAGGGCAATTGAGACTTTTCAACAAAGGGTAATATCCG
GAAACCTCCTCGGATTCCATTGCCCAGCTATCTGTCACTTTATTGTGAAGATAGTGGAAAAGGAAGGTGG
CTCCTACAAATGCCATCATTGCGATAAAGGAAAGGCCATCGTTGAAGATGCCTCTGCCGACAGTGGTCCC
AAAGATGGACCCCCACCCACGAGGAGCATCGTGGAAAAAGAAGACGTTCCAACCACGTCTTCAAAGCAAG
TGGATTGATGTGATATCTCCACTGACGTAAGGGATGACGCACAATCCCACTATCCTTCGCAAGACCCTTC
CTCTATATAAGGAAGTTCATTTCATTTGGAGAGAACACGGGGGACTCTAGAGTTATCAACAAGTTTGTAC
AAAAAAGCTGAACGAGAAACGTAAAATGATATAAATATCAATATATTAAATTAGATTTTGCATAAAAAAC
AGACTACATAATACTGTAAAACACAACATATCCAGTCACTATGGCGGCCCCTCGAGGGGCCGCATTAGGC
ACCCCAGGCTTTACACTTTATGCTTCCGGCTCGTATAATGTGTGGATTTTGAGTTAGGATCCGTCGAGAT
TTTCAGGAGCTAAGGAAGCTAAAATGGAGAAAAAAATCACTGGATATACCACCGTTGATATATCCCAATG
GCATCGTAAAGAACATTTTGAGGCATTTCAGTCAGTTGCTCAATGTACCTATAACCAGACCGTTCAGCTG
GATATTACGGCCTTTTTAAAGACCGTAAAGAAAAATAAGCACAAGTTTTATCCGGCCTTTATTCACATTC
TTGCCCGCCTGATGAATGCTCATCCGGAATTCCGTATGGCAATGAAAGACGGTGAGCTGGTGATATGGGA
TAGTGTTCACCCTTGTTACACCGTTTTCCATGAGCAAACTGAAACGTTTTCATCGCTCTGGAGTGAATAC
CACGACGATTTCCGGCAGTTTCTACACATATATTCGCAAGATGTGGCGTGTTACGGTGAAAACCTGGCCT
ATTTCCCTAAAGGGTTTATTGAGAATATGTTTTTCGTCTCAGCCAATCCCTGGGTGAGTTTCACCAGTTT
TGATTTAAACGTGGCCAATATGGACAACTTCTTCGCCCCCGTTTTCACCATGGGCAAATATTATACGCAA
GGCGACAAGGTGCTGATGCCGCTGGCGATTCAGGTTCATCATGCCGTTTGTGATGGCTTCCATGTCGGCA
GAATGCTTAATGAATTACAACAGTACTGCGATGAGTGGCAGGGCGGGGCGTAAAGATCTGGATCCGGCTT
ACTAAAAGCCAGATAACAGTATGCGTATTTGCGCGCTGATTTTTGCGGTATAAGAATATATACTGATATG
TATACCCGAAGTATGTCAAAAAGAGGTATGCTATGAAGCAGCGTATTACAGTGACAGTTGACAGCGACAG
CTATCAGTTGCTCAAGGCATATATGATGTCAATATCTCCGGTCTGGTAAGCACAACCATGCAGAATGAAG
CCCGTCGTCTGCGTGCCGAACGCTGGAAAGCGGAAAATCAGGAAGGGATGGCTGAGGTCGCCCGGTTTAT
TGAAATGAACGGCTCTTTTGCTGACGAGAACAGGGGCTGGTGAAATGCAGTTTAAGGTTTACACCTATAA
AAGAGAGAGCCGTTATCGTCTGTTTGTGGATGTACAGAGTGATATTATTGACACGCCCGGGCGACGGATG
GTGATCCCCCTGGCCAGTGCACGTCTGCTGTCAGATAAAGTCCCCCGTGAACTTTACCCGGTGGTGCATA
TCGGGGATGAAAGCTGGCGCATGATGACCACCGATATGGCCAGTGTGCCGGTCTCCGTTATCGGGGAAGA
AGTGGCTGATCTCAGCCACCGCGAAAATGACATCAAAAACGCCATTAACCTGATGTTCTGGGGAATATAA
ATGTCAGGCTCCCTTATACACAGCCAGTCTGCAGGTCGACCATAGTGACTGGATATGTTGTGTTTTACAG
TATTATGTAGTCTGTTTTTTATGCAAAATCTAATTTAATATATTGATATTTATATCATTTTACGTTTCTC
GTTCAGCTTTCTTGTACAAAGTGGTTGATAACAGCATGGCTAGTGAAGCTCGAAAAACAAAGAAAAAAAT
CAAAGGGATTCAGCAAGCCACTGCAGGAGTCTCACAAGACACTTCGGAAAATCCTAACAAAACAATAGTT
CCTGCAGCATTACCACAGCTCACCCCTACCTTGGTGTCACTGCTGGAGGTGATTGAACCCGAGGTGTTGT
ATGCAGGATATGATAGCTCTGTTCCAGATTCAGCATGGAGAATTATGACCACACTCAACATGTTAGGTGG
GCGTCAAGTGATTGCAGCAGTGAAATGGGCAAAGGCGATACCAGGCTTCAGAAACTTACACCTGGATGAC
CAAATGACCCTGCTACAGTACTCATGGATGTTTCTCATGGCATTTGCCCTGGGTTGGAGATCATACAGAC
AATCAAGTGGAAACCTGCTCTGCTTTGCTCCTGATCTGATTATTAATGAGCAGAGAATGTCTCTACCCTG
CATGTATGACCAATGTAAACACATGCTGTTTGTCTCCTCTGAATTACAAAGATTGCAGGTATCCTATGAA
GAGTATCTCTGTATGAAAACCTTACTGCTTCTCTCCTCAGTTCCTAAGGAAGGTCTGAAGAGCCAAGAGT
TATTTGATGAGATTCGAATGACTTATATCAAAGAGCTAGGAAAAGCCATCGTCAAAAGGGAAGGGAACTC
CAGTCAGAACTGGCAACGGTTTTACCAACTGACAAAACTTCTGGACTCCATGCATGAGGTGGTTGAGAAT
CTCCTTACCTACTGCTTCCAGACATTTTTGGATAAGACCATGAGTATTGAATTCCCAGAGATGTTAGCTG
AAATCATCACTAATCAGATACCAAAATATTCAAATGGAAATATCAAGAAGCTGCTGTTTCATCAAAAATA
GAGCTCGAATTTCCCCGATCGTTCAAACATTTGGCAATAAAGTTTCTTAAGATTGAATCCTGTTGCCGGT
CTTGCGATGATTATCATATAATTTCTGTTGAATTACGTTAAGCATGTAATAATTAACATGTAATGCATGA
CGTTATTTATGAGATGGGTTTTTATGATTAGAGTCCCGCAATTATACATTTAATACGCGATAGAAAACAA
AATATAGCGCGCAAACTAGGATAAATTATCGCGCGCGGTGTCATCTATGTTACTAGATCGGGAATTGGTT
CCGGAACCAATTCGTAATCATGGTCATAGCTGTTTCCTGTGTGAAATTGTTATCCGCTCACAATTCCACA
CAACATACGAGCCGGAAGCATAAAGTGTAAAGCCTGGGGTGCCTAATGAGTGAGCTAACTCACATTAGGC
TGAATTAGGCGCGCCTATTTCTGAATTCAACACATTGCGGACGTTTTTAATGTACTGAATTAACGCCGAA
TTAATTCGGGGGATCTGGATTTTAGTACTGGATTTTGGTTTTAGGAATTAGAAATTTTATTGATAGAAGT
ATTTTACAAATACAAATACATACTAAGGGTTTCTTATATGCTCAACACATGAGCGAAACCCTATAGGAAC
CCTAAATTCCCTTATCTGGGAACTACTCACACATTATTATGGAGAAACTCGAAGTTAGTATATAGTCCTT
CCATCACCCTCTGTGATAATCTCCTTAAAACTTGCTCCCCCAGGAATCATAGGCAGAACGTGCTCCTGGT
GGGGAACTATCACATCCAGTAAATAAGGACCGGGAGAATCTAGCATAGTTTGAATTGCTGCTCTTAGTTC
ATCCTTCTTCACCACACGCGCATTTGGCACCTTGAAACCGTCTGCAACTGTACAGAAGTCGGGGTAGATC
TGCTCCTCGTGATCTGGATCACCTAAGTAAGTATGTGCTCTGTTGGCCTTGTAGAATCTATCCTCCAATT
GTACGACCATTCCTAGATGTTGGTTGTTTAAGATCATGATCTTCACGGGTAACTTCTCCACAAAAATTGT
AGCCAACTCCTGTACGTTCATCACAAAGCTACCATCGCCATCGATGTCGATCACAGGAATATCTGGTTGA
GTTGCGGCAGCCCCCAAAGCAGAAGGAAGTCCGAATCCCATGGCTCCAAGACCTCCAGATGTCAACCAAC
GCCGCGGTTCGTTGTACTTGAACCACTGGGCTGCCCACATTTGATGTTGGCCAACACCAGTAGATATGAT
GGCATTTCCACCAGTGAGTTCGTACAGCGTCTGTATGGCAGATTGAGGAGCAATGGCATCCTCGAATACG
GGAAACTTCATTGGCCATTTCTGCTTTTGTTCTTCTAGTTCTGCCACCCAGTTGGAGAAGTCGAAAGTCC
TCTTTTGACTCTTCAAGAGGGCATTGATTTCACTTAGCGCAGGTTTCACATCAGCACACATGGACACATG
GGGCTGTTTGTTCTTTCCAATTTCAGCAGGGTCAATATCGATATGAACGATGCTGGACCTGCTAGCAAAA
GTCTCCAGTTTACCAGTCACTCGATCGTCGAAACGCACTCCAAATGCCAACAACAGATCTGCTTGGTCCA
CGGCGTAGTTGGCGTAAACAGTTCCATGCATTCCAAGCATTTTCAAACTTAATGGATCAGACTCGGGATA
CGCTCCCAAACCCATTAAAGTCGATGTGATAGGAATTCCGGTAAGCTCGACAAATTCCCTCAACTCTTCG
CTGGCGTGATTGCAACCTCCTCCAGAATACACTACAGGCTTCTTAGAACTAGAAATGAGTCTTATAATCT
GCTCGATTAACGTTGGTTCCGGTGGCCGAGGCAGTCGTTGTAAGTAGCCCTTCAGTTGCATTGGCTGAGA
CCAATCTGGAATAGCCATTTGCTGTTGCACGTCCTTGGGAATATCTACCAAGACTGGGCCCGGCCTACCT
GAAGCTGCCAAAAAGAAAGCCTCCCTGATTACGCGAGGGATGTCATCAATGTTCATAACAAGGTAATTGT
GCTTGGTGATCGATCTCGTAACCTCCACAATTGGAGTTTCTTGAAAAGCATCGGTACCAATCATCCTACT
GGATACTTGACCTGTAATGGCCACTAGTGGCACACTGTCCAAGAGGGCATCAGCGAGCCCGGTAACAAGA
TTGGTCGCTCCAGGACCGGATGTGGCTATACAAACCCCTACTCGTCCAGACGATTTAGCATAACCTTCAG
CAGCGAAAATCTCCCCCTGCTCGTGGCGACAGAGAATGTTGCGGATGCTGCTGGAACGTGTAAGAGCCTG
GTGAATCTCCATAGACGCTCCGCCGGGATAAGCGAACACCGTTCTAATCCCTTCTCGCTCAAGAGCCTCC
ACCAAAATGTCGGCTCCTTTGCGGGGCTCGTCATCCTTGTAGCGAGACTGAAAGTCGGACGGGGTTGGTG
CAACGAGTGACTTCCCGCTGCTAAGCCGTGGTCCACTCACATCGACTGCAGACTGGATCTTCTCGCTAAC
AGCTTGGGCTTTCACTTCCAGTGAACGCTCAGTCTTCCGAGAGGTGTTGTATGCATGTCCCCTCAGAGCG
GCTCCCGAGAAGAAACCACTCCTCACCTTTAGCTCTTTAGCTCCCTTGCAACAAGACCTTGCCGATGGCT
GCACCTTCTCCAGGCTCGCTATGCTCAAAGGCACAGCTGCGCATCCACTAATTGACGCCATGCTCGAGAG
AGATAGATTTGTAGAGAGAGACTGGTGATTTCAGCGTGTCCTCTCCAAATGAAATGAACTTCCTTATATA
GAGGAAGGGTCTTGCGAAGGATAGTGGGATTGTGCGTCATCCCTTACGTCAGTGGAGATATCACATCAAT
CCACTTGCTTTGAAGACGTGGTTGGAACGTCTTCTTTTTCCACGATGCTCCTCGTGGGTGGGGGTCCATC
TTTGGGACCACTGTCGGCAGAGGCATCTTGAACGATAGCCTTTCCTTTATCGCAATTATGGCATTTGTAG
GTGCCACCTTCCTTTTCTACTGTCCTTTTGATGAAGTGACAGATAGCTGGGCAATGGAATCCGAGGAGGT
TTCCCGATATTACCCTTTGTTGAAAAGTCTCAATAGCCCTTTGGTCTTCTGAGACTGTATCTTTGATATT
CTTGGAGTAGACGAGAGTGTCGTGCTCCACCATGTTCACATCAATCCACTTGCTTTGAAGACGTGGTTGG
AACGTCTTCTTTTTCCACGATGCTCCTCGTGGGTGGGGGTCCATCTTTGGGACCACTGTCGGCAGAGGCA
TCTTGAACGATAGCCTTTCCTTTATCGCAATGATGGCATTTGTAGGTGCCACCTTCCTTTTCTACTGTCC
TTTTGATGAAGTGACAGATAGCTGGGCAATGGAATCCGAGGAGGTTTCCCGATATTACCCTTTGTTGAAA
AGTCTCAATAGCCCTTTGGTCTTCTGAGACTGTATCTTTGATATTCTTGGAGTAGACGAGAGTGTCGTGC
TCCACCATGTTGGCAAGCTGCTCTAGCCAATACGCAAACCGAATTCAGAAATAAATTCAGCCTAATTCGG
CGTTAATTCAGTACATTAAAAACGTCCGCAATGTGTTATTAAGTTGTCTAAGCGTCAATTTGTTTACACC
ACAATATATCCTGCCACCAGCCAGCCAACAGCTCCCCGACCGGCAGCTCGGCACAAAATCACCACTCGAT
ACAGGCAGCCCATCAGTCCGGGACGGCGTCAGCGGGAGAGCCGTTGTAAGGCGGCAGACTTTGCTCATGT
TACCGATGCTATTCGGAAGAACGGCAACTAAGCTGCCGGGTTTGAAACACGGATGATCTCGCGGAGGGTA
GCATGTTGATTGTAACGATGACAGAGCGTTGCTGCCTGTGATCAATTCGGGCACGAACCCAGTGGACATA
AGCCTGTTCGGTTCGTAAGCTGTAATGCAAGTAGCGTATGCGCTCACGCAACTGGTCCAGAACCTTGACC
GAACGCAGCGGTGGTAACGGCGCAGTGGCGGTTTTCATGGCTTGTTATGACTGTTTTTTTGGGGTACAGT
CTATGCCTCGGGCATCCAAGCAGCAAGCGCGTTACGCCGTGGGTCGATGTTTGATGTTATGGAGCAGCAA
CGATGTTACGCAGCAGGGCAGTCGCCCTAAAACAAAGTTAAACATCATGGGGGAAGCGGTGATCGCCGAA
GTATCGACTCAACTATCAGAGGTAGTTGGCGTCATCGAGCGCCATCTCGAACCGACGTTGCTGGCCGTAC
ATTTGTACGGCTCCGCAGTGGATGGCGGCCTGAAGCCACACAGTGATATTGATTTGCTGGTTACGGTGAC
CGTAAGGCTTGATGAAACAACGCGGCGAGCTTTGATCAACGACCTTTTGGAAACTTCGGCTTCCCCTGGA
GAGAGCGAGATTCTCCGCGCTGTAGAAGTCACCATTGTTGTGCACGACGACATCATTCCGTGGCGTTATC
CAGCTAAGCGCGAACTGCAATTTGGAGAATGGCAGCGCAATGACATTCTTGCAGGTATCTTCGAGCCAGC
CACGATCGACATTGATCTGGCTATCTTGCTGACAAAAGCAAGAGAACATAGCGTTGCCTTGGTAGGTCCA
GCGGCGGAGGAACTCTTTGATCCGGTTCCTGAACAGGATCTATTTGAGGCGCTAAATGAAACCTTAACGC
TATGGAACTCGCCGCCCGACTGGGCTGGCGATGAGCGAAATGTAGTGCTTACGTTGTCCCGCATTTGGTA
CAGCGCAGTAACCGGCAAAATCGCGCCGAAGGATGTCGCTGCCGACTGGGCAATGGAGCGCCTGCCGGCC
CAGTATCAGCCCGTCATACTTGAAGCTAGACAGGCTTATCTTGGACAAGAAGAAGATCGCTTGGCCTCGC
GCGCAGATCAGTTGGAAGAATTTGTCCACTACGTGAAAGGCGAGATCACCAAGGTAGTCGGCAAATAATG
TCTAGCTAGAAATTCGTTCAAGCCGACGCCGCTTCGCGGCGCGGCTTAACTCAAGCGTTAGATGCACTAA
GCACATAATTGCTCACAGCCAAACTATCAGGTCAAGTCTGCTTTTATTATTTTTAAGCGTGCATAATAAG
CCCTACACAAATTGGGAGATATATCATGCATGACCAAAATCCCTTAACGTGAGTTTTCGTTCCACTGAGC
GTCAGACCCCGTAGAAAAGATCAAAGGATCTTCTTGAGATCCTTTTTTTCTGCGCGTAATCTGCTGCTTG
CAAACAAAAAAACCACCGCTACCAGCGGTGGTTTGTTTGCCGGATCAAGAGCTACCAACTCTTTTTCCGA
AGGTAACTGGCTTCAGCAGAGCGCAGATACCAAATACTGTCCTTCTAGTGTAGCCGTAGTTAGGCCACCA
CTTCAAGAACTCTGTAGCACCGCCTACATACCTCGCTCTGCTAATCCTGTTACCAGTGGCTGCTGCCAGT
GGCGATAAGTCGTGTCTTACCGGGTTGGACTCAAGACGATAGTTACCGGATAAGGCGCAGCGGTCGGGCT
GAACGGGGGGTTCGTGCACACAGCCCAGCTTGGAGCGAACGACCTACACCGAACTGAGATACCTACAGCG
TGAGCTATGAGAAAGCGCCACGCTTCCCGAAGGGAGAAAGGCGGACAGGTATCCGGTAAGCGGCAGGGTC
GGAACAGGAGAGCGCACGAGGGAGCTTCCAGGGGGAAACGCCTGGTATCTTTATAGTCCTGTCGGGTTTC
GCCACCTCTGACTTGAGCGTCGATTTTTGTGATGCTCGTCAGGGGGGCGGAGCCTATGGAAAAACGCCAG
CAACGCGGCCTTTTTACGGTTCCTGGCCTTTTGCTGGCCTTTTGCTCACATGTTCTTTCCTGCGTTATCC
CCTGATTCTGTGGATAACCGTATTACCGCCTTTGAGTGAGCTGATACCGCTCGCCGCAGCCGAACGACCG
AGCGCAGCGAGTCAGTGAGCGAGGAAGCGGAAGAGCGCCTGATGCGGTATTTTCTCCTTACGCATCTGTG
CGGTATTTCACACCGCATATGGTGCACTCTCAGTACAATCTGCTCTGATGCCGCATAGTTAAGCCAGTAT
ACACTCCGCTATCGCTACGTGACTGGGTCATGGCTGCGCCCCGACACCCGCCAACACCCGCTGACGCGCC
CTGACGGGCTTGTCTGCTCCCGGCATCCGCTTACAGACAAGCTGTGACCGTCTCCGGGAGCTGCATGTGT
CAGAGGTTTTCACCGTCATCACCGAAACGCGCGAGGCAGGGTGCCTTGATGTGGGCGCCGGCGGTCGAGT
GGCGACGGCGCGGCTTGTCCGCGCCCTGGTAGATTGCCTGGCCGTAGGCCAGCCATTTTTGAGCGGCCAG
CGGCCGCGATAGGCCGACGCGAAGCGGCGGGGCGTAGGGAGCGCAGCGACCGAAGGGTAGGCGCTTTTTG
CAGCTCTTCGGCTGTGCGCTGGCCAGACAGTTATGCACAGGCCAGGCGGGTTTTAAGAGTTTTAATAAGT
TTTAAAGAGTTTTAGGCGGAAAAATCGCCTTTTTTCTCTTTTATATCAGTCACTTACATGTGTGACCGGT
TCCCAATGTACGGCTTTGGGTTCCCAATGTACGGGTTCCGGTTCCCAATGTACGGCTTTGGGTTCCCAAT
GTACGTGCTATCCACAGGAAAGAGACCTTTTCGACCTTTTTCCCCTGCTAGGGCAATTTGCCCTAGCATC
TGCTCCGTACATTAGGAACCGGCGGATGCTTCGCCCTCGATCAGGTTGCGGTAGCGCATGACTAGGATCG
GGCCAGCCTGCCCCGCCTCCTCCTTCAAATCGTACTCCGGCAGGTCATTTGACCCGATCAGCTTGCGCAC
GGTGAAACAGAACTTCTTGAACTCTCCGGCGCTGCCACTGCGTTCGTAGATCGTCTTGAACAACCATCTG
GCTTCTGCCTTGCCTGCGGCGCGGCGTGCCAGGCGGTAGAGAAAACGGCCGATGCCGGGATCGATCAAAA
AGTAATCGGGGTGAACCGTCAGCACGTCCGGGTTCTTGCCTTCTGTGATCTCGCGGTACATCCAATCAGC
TAGCTCGATCTCGATGTACTCCGGCCGCCCGGTTTCGCTCTTTACGATCTTGTAGCGGCTAATCAAGGCT
TCACCCTCGGATACCGTCACCAGGCGGCCGTTCTTGGCCTTCTTCGTACGCTGCATGGCAACGTGCGTGG
TGTTTAACCGAATGCAGGTTTCTACCAGGTCGTCTTTCTGCTTTCCGCCATCGGCTCGCCGGCAGAACTT
GAGTACGTCCGCAACGTGTGGACGGAACACGCGGCCGGGCTTGTCTCCCTTCCCTTCCCGGTATCGGTTC
ATGGATTCGGTTAGATGGGAAACCGCCATCAGTACCAGGTCGTAATCCCACACACTGGCCATGCCGGCCG
GCCCTGCGGAAACCTCTACGTGCCCGTCTGGAAGCTCGTAGCGGATCACCTCGCCAGCTCGTCGGTCACG
CTTCGACAGACGGAAAACGGCCACGTCCATGATGCTGCGACTATCGCGGGTGCCCACGTCATAGAGCATC
GGAACGAAAAAATCTGGTTGCTCGTCGCCCTTGGGCGGCTTCCTAATCGACGGCGCACCGGCTGCCGGCG
GTTGCCGGGATTCTTTGCGGATTCGATCAGCGGCCGCTTGCCACGATTCACCGGGGCGTGCTTCTGCCTC
GATGCGTTGCCGCTGGGCGGCCTGCGCGGCCTTCAACTTCTCCACCAGGTCATCACCCAGCGCCGCGCCG
ATTTGTACCGGGCCGGATGGTTTGCGACCGCTCACGCCGATTCCTCGGGCTTGGGGGTTCCAGTGCCATT
GCAGGGCCGGCAGACAACCCAGCCGCTTACGCCTGGCCAACCGCCCGTTCCTCCACACATGGGGCATTCC
ACGGCGTCGGTGCCTGGTTGTTCTTGATTTTCCATGCCGCCTCCTTTAGCCGCTAAAATTCATCTACTCA
TTTATTCATTTGCTCATTTACTCTGGTAGCTGCGCGATGTATTCAGATAGCAGCTCGGTAATGGTCTTGC
CTTGGCGTACCGCGTACATCTTCAGCTTGGTGTGATCCTCCGCCGGCAACTGAAAGTTGACCCGCTTCAT
GGCTGGCGTGTCTGCCAGGCTGGCCAACGTTGCAGCCTTGCTGCTGCGTGCGCTCGGACGGCCGGCACTT
AGCGTGTTTGTGCTTTTGCTCATTTTCTCTTTACCTCATTAACTCAAATGAGTTTTGATTTAATTTCAGC
GGCCAGCGCCTGGACCTCGCGGGCAGCGTCGCCCTCGGGTTCTGATTCAAGAACGGTTGTGCCGGCGGCG
GCAGTGCCTGGGTAGCTCACGCGCTGCGTGATACGGGACTCAAGAATGGGCAGCTCGTACCCGGCCAGCG
CCTCGGCAACCTCACCGCCGATGCGCGTGCCTTTGATCGCCCGCGACACGACAAAGGCCGCTTGTAGCCT
TCCATCCGTGACCTCAATGCGCTGCTTAACCAGCTCCACCAGGTCGGCGGTGGCCCATATGTCGTAAGGG
CTTGGCTGCACCGGAATCAGCACGAAGTCGGCTGCCTTGATCGCGGACACAGCCAAGTCCGCCGCCTGGG
GCGCTCCGTCGATCACTACGAAGTCGCGCCGGCCGATGGCCTTCACGTCGCGGTCAATCGTCGGGCGGTC
GATGCCGACAACGGTTAGCGGTTGATCTTCCCGCACGGCCGCCCAATCGCGGGCACTGCCCTGGGGATCG
GAATCGACTAACAGAACATCGGCCCCGGCGAGTTGCAGGGCGCGGGCTAGATGGGTTGCGATGGTCGTCT
TGCCTGACCCGCCTTTCTGGTTAAGTACAGCGATAACCTTCATGCGTTCCCCTTGCGTATTTGTTTATTT
ACTCATCGCATCATATACGCAGCGACCGCATGACGCAAGCTGTTTTACTCAAATACACATCACCTTTTTA
GACGGCGGCGCTCGGTTTCTTCAGCGGCCAAGCTGGCCGGCCAGGCCGCCAGCTTGGCATCAGACAAACC
GGCCAGGATTTCATGCAGCCGCACGGTTGAGACGTGCGCGGGCGGCTCGAACACGTACCCGGCCGCGATC
ATCTCCGCCTCGATCTCTTCGGTAATGAAAAACGGTTCGTCCTGGCCGTCCTGGTGCGGTTTCATGCTTG
TTCCTCTTGGCGTTCATTCTCGGCGGCCGCCAGGGCGTCGGCCTCGGTCAATGCGTCCTCACGGAAGGCA
CCGCGCCGCCTGGCCTCGGTGGGCGTCACTTCCTCGCTGCGCTCAAGTGCGCGGTACAGGGTCGAGCGAT
GCACGCCAAGCAGTGCAGCCGCCTCTTTCACGGTGCGGCCTTCCTGGTCGATCAGCTCGCGGGCGTGCGC
GATCTGTGCCGGGGTGAGGGTAGGGCGGGGGCCAAACTTCACGCCTCGGGCCTTGGCGGCCTCGCGCCCG
CTCCGGGTGCGGTCGATGATTAGGGAACGCTCGAACTCGGCAATGCCGGCGAACACGGTCAACACCATGC
GGCCGGCCGGCGTGGTGGTGTCGGCCCACGGCTCTGCCAGGCTACGCAGGCCCGCGCCGGCCTCCTGGAT
GCGCTCGGCAATGTCCAGTAGGTCGCGGGTGCTGCGGGCCAGGCGGTCTAGCCTGGTCACTGTCACAACG
TCGCCAGGGCGTAGGTGGTCAAGCATCCTGGCCAGCTCCGGGCGGTCGCGCCTGGTGCCGGTGATCTTCT
CGGAAAACAGCTTGGTGCAGCCGGCCGCGTGCAGTTCGGCCCGTTGGTTGGTCAAGTCCTGGTCGTCGGT
GCTGACGCGGGCATAGCCCAGCAGGCCAGCGGCGGCGCTCTTGTTCATGGCGTAATGTCTCCGGTTCTAG
TCGCAAGTATTCTACTTTATGCGACTAAAACACGCGACAAGAAAACGCCAGGAAAAGGGCAGGGCGGCAG
CCTGTCGCGTAACTTAGGACTTGTGCGACATGTCGTTTTCAGAAGACGGCTGCACTGAACGTCAGAAGCC
GACTGCACTATAGCAGCGGAGGGGTTGGATCAAAGTACTTTGATCCCGAGGGGAACCCTGTGGTTGGCAT
GCACATACAAATGGACGAACGGATAAACCT
Features (pLannotate 1.2.2; 30 found; start..end, strand, type, name):
     54..78      -  misc_feature   RB T-DNA repeat: right border repeat from nopaline C58 T-DNA
    144..298     -  CDS            lacZα (fragment): LacZα fragment of β-galactosidase; lacZ fragment
    301..321     -  misc_feature   MCS (fragment): pUC18/19 multiple cloning site
    812..1153    +  promoter       CaMV 35S promoter: strong constitutive promoter from cauliflower mosaic virus
   1179..1303    +  protein_bind   attR1: mutant version of attR; recombination site for the Gateway® LR reaction LR Clonase™
   1340..1370    +  promoter       lac UV5 promoter: E. coli lac promoter with an "up" mutation
   1394..1423    +  promoter       cat promoter (fragment): promoter of the E. coli cat gene encoding chloramphenicol acetyltransferase
   1424..2083    +  CDS            CmR: chloramphenicol acetyltransferase; cat; confers resistance to chloramphenicol
   2262..2420    +  CDS            ccdA (fragment): CCDA_ECO57 - Also known as H, letA. Experimental evidence at protein level: Swiss-Prot protein existence level 1. Antitoxin component of a type II toxin-antitoxin (TA) system which inhibits the post-segregational killing (PSK) of plasmid-free cells, also referred to as a plasmid addiction system. Binds to and blocks the activity of CcdB; will also remove bound CcdB protein from the CcdB-GyrA complex by forming a CcdA-CcdB complex, a process termed rejuvenation. Functions as a transcriptional corepressor for the ccdAB operon, repression also requires CcdB (By similarity). From Escherichia coli
   2425..2730    +  CDS            ccdB: CcdB, a bacterial toxin that poisons DNA gyrase; ccdB; Plasmids containing the ccdB gene cannot be propagated in standard E. coli strains.
   2771..2895    -  protein_bind   attR2: mutant version of attR; recombination site for the Gateway® LR reaction LR Clonase™
   2906..3778    +  CDS            Nr3c1 (fragment): GCR_RAT - Also known as Grl. Experimental evidence at protein level: Swiss-Prot protein existence level 1. [Isoform A]: Has transcriptional activation and repression activity. Mediates glucocorticoid-induced apoptosis. Promotes accurate chromosome segregation during mitosis. May act as a tumor suppressor. May play a negative role in adipogenesis through the regulation of lipolytic and antilipogenic gene expression. From Rattus norvegicus (Rat).
   3797..4049    +  terminator     NOS terminator: nopaline synthase terminator and poly(A) signal
   4105..4127    -  protein_bind   lac operator (fragment): The lac repressor binds to the lac operator to inhibit transcription in E. coli. This inhibition can be relieved by adding lactose or isopropyl-β-D-thiogalactopyranoside (IPTG). lac repressor encoded by lacI
   4131..4161    -  promoter       lac promoter: promoter for the E. coli lac operon
   4176..4197    -  protein_bind   CAP binding site: CAP binding activates transcription in the presence of cAMP. E. coli catabolite activator protein
   4282..4457    -  polyA_signal   CaMV poly(A) signal: cauliflower mosaic virus polyadenylation signal
   4468..6213    -  CDS            ALS SURB (fragment): ILVB2_TOBAC - Experimental evidence at protein level: Swiss-Prot protein existence level 1. From Nicotiana tabacum (Common tobacco).
   6541..7217    -  promoter       CaMV 35S promoter (enhanced): cauliflower mosaic virus 35S promoter with a duplicated enhancer region
   7412..7436    -  misc_feature   LB T-DNA repeat: left border repeat from nopaline C58 T-DNA
   7695..7718    +  promoter       Pc promoter (fragment): intI1 (promoter lies within the coding sequence); class 1 integron promoter
   7894..7950    +  CDS            GmR (fragment): gentamycin acetyltransferase; aacC1; confers resistance to gentamycin
   7961..8748    +  CDS            SmR (fragment): aminoglycoside adenylyltransferase (Murphy, 1985); aadA; confers resistance to spectinomycin and streptomycin
   8994..9582    +  rep_origin     ori: high-copy-number ColE1/pMB1/pBR322/pUC origin of replication
   9768..9908    -  misc_feature   bom: basis of mobility region from pBR322
  10010..10049   -  CDS            rop (fragment): Rop protein, which maintains plasmids at low copy number; rop
  10252..10446   -  rep_origin     pVS1 oriV: origin of replication for the Pseudomonas plasmid pVS1 (Heeb et al., 2000)
  10512..11585   -  CDS            pVS1 RepA: replication protein from the Pseudomonas plasmid pVS1 (Heeb et al., 2000)
  12014..12643   -  CDS            pVS1 StaA: stability protein from the Pseudomonas plasmid pVS1 (Heeb et al., 2000)
  13203..13604   -  CDS            Y4CG_SINFN (fragment): Protein inferred from homology: Swiss-Prot protein existence level 3. From Sinorhizobium fredii (strain NBRC 101917 / NGR234).
