[The description below was written by a language model from this plasmid's Addgene catalogue record and pLannotate feature annotations shown in this document.]
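Description:
pMpGWB314 is an empty Gateway destination binary vector for Agrobacterium-mediated plant transformation. It was built on the pMpGWB300 backbone and designed mainly for the liverwort Marchantia polymorpha, though it can be used in other plants. The annotated sequence is 13,890 nt. For propagation it carries a high-copy ColE1/pUC-type origin with a bom site for E. coli, and the pVS1 oriV, RepA and StaA functions, which allow replication and stable maintenance in Agrobacterium. An aadA gene on the backbone gives bacterial selection on spectinomycin. The unrecombined Gateway cassette adds chloramphenicol resistance. The cassette also encodes the gyrase toxin CcdB, so the empty vector has to be kept in a ccdB-tolerant strain such as DB3.1.

Two plant expression units lie between the nopaline-type right and left T-DNA borders. In the first, a CaMV 35S promoter drives an attR1–CmR–ccdB–attR2 cassette, followed in frame by a fragment of the rat glucocorticoid receptor (Nr3c1) and the NOS terminator. An LR reaction with an entry clone replaces the cassette with the gene of interest, giving a constitutively expressed protein with GR fused to its C terminus. GR fusions of this kind are commonly used for steroid-inducible control: the fusion protein, typically a transcription factor, stays inactive until a glucocorticoid such as dexamethasone is applied. The record itself does not spell out this application. The second unit, in the opposite orientation, has an enhanced 35S promoter driving an acetolactate synthase coding sequence, annotated by homology to tobacco SURB, with the CaMV poly(A) signal. It provides the chlorsulfuron resistance used to select transformants.
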