Addgene plasmid #68642: pMpGWB314
Purpose: (Empty Backbone) Gateway binary vector designed for transgenic research with Marchantia polymorpha as well as other plants
Depositing lab: Takayuki Kohchi. Depositing organization: Kyoto University, Graduate School of Biostudies. Publication: Development of Gateway Binary Vector Series with Four Different Selection Markers for the Liverwort Marchantia polymorpha. Ishizaki K, Nishihama R, Ueda M, Inoue K, Ishida S, Nishimura Y, Shikanai T, Kohchi T. PLoS One. 2015 Sep 25;10(9):e0138876. doi: 10.1371/journal.pone.0138876. eCollection 2015. PONE-D-15-25288 PubMed 26406247.
Backbone
  Vector backbone: pMpGWB300
  Backbone manufacturer: Kohchi Lab., Kyoto University
  Backbone size (bp): 10455
  Modifications to backbone: CaMV 35S promoter and glucocorticoid receptor (GR) coding sequence are cloned upstream and downstream of the Gateway cassette, respectively.
  Vector type: Plant Expression
  Promoter: Cauliflower mosaic virus 35S promoter
  Selectable markers: Chlorsulfuron
  Tag / fusion protein: Glucocorticoid receptor (GR) (C terminal on insert)
Growth in bacteria
  Bacterial resistance: Chloramphenicol and Spectinomycin, 25 & 50 μg/mL
  Growth temperature: 37°C
  Growth strain: DB3.1
  Copy number: High Copy
Gene/Insert
  Cloning method: Gateway Cloning
Resource information
  A portion of this plasmid was derived from a plasmid made by: The Gateway cassette was provided by Tsuyoshi Nakagawa at Shimane University, Japan.
Terms and licenses: Academic/Nonprofit Terms; Industry Terms: Not Available to Industry
How to cite: pMpGWB314 was a gift from Takayuki Kohchi (Addgene plasmid # 68642 ; http://n2t.net/addgene:68642 ; RRID:Addgene_68642)
