>Addgene plasmid #68642 | pMpGWB314 | addgene partial sequence | sequence record 152539 | CAT-R 5'-GCAACTGACTGAAATGCCTC-3'
ATCAACGGTGGTATATCCAGTGATTTTTTTCTCCATTTTAGCTTCCTTAGCTCCTGAAAATCTCGACGGA
TCCTAACTCAAAATCCACACATTATACGAGCCGGAAGCATAAAGTGTAAAGCCTGGGGTGCCTAATGCGG
CCCCTCGAGGGGCCGCCATAGTGACTGGATATGTTGTGTTTTACAGTATTATGTAGTCTGTTTTTTATGC
AAAATCTAATTTAATATATTGATATTTATATCATTTTACGTTTCTCGTTCAGCTTTTTTGTACAAACTTG
TTGATAACTCTAGAGTCCCCCGTGTTCTCTCCAAATGAAATGAACTTCCTTATATAGAGGAAGGGTCTTG
CGAAGGATAGTGGGATTGTGCGTCATCCCTTACGTCAGTGGAGATATCACATCAATCCACTTGCTTTGAA
GACGTGGTTGGAACGTCTTCTTTTTCCACGATGCTCCTCGTGGGTGGGGGTCCATCTTTGGGACCACTGT
CGGCAGAGGCATCTTCAACGATGGCCTTTCCTTTATCGCAATGATGGCATTTGTAGGAGCCACCTTCCTT
TTCCACTATCTTCACAATAAAGTGACAGATAGCTGGGCAATGGAATCCGAGGAGGTTTCCGGATATTACC
CTTTGTTGAAAAGTCTCAATTGCCCTTTGGTCTTCTGAGACTGTATCTTTGATATTTTTGGAGTAGACAA
GTGTGTCGTGCTCCACCATGTTGACGAAGATTTTCTTCTTGTCATTGAGTCGTAAGAGACTCTGTATGAA
CTGTTCGCCAGTCTTTACGGCGAGTTCTGTTAG
