>Addgene plasmid #68642 | pMpGWB314 | addgene partial sequence | sequence record 152540 | ccdB-Fwd 5'-GCATGATGACCACCGATATG-3'
TGGCTGATCTCAGCCACCGCGAAAATGACATCAAAAACGCCATTAACCTGATGTTCTGGGGAATATAAAT
GTCAGGCTCCCTTATACACAGCCAGTCTGCAGGTCGACCATAGTGACTGGATATGTTGTGTTTTACAGTA
TTATGTAGTCTGTTTTTTATGCAAAATCTAATTTAATATATTGATATTTATATCATTTTACGTTTCTCGT
TCAGCTTTCTTGTACAAAGTGGTTGATAACAGCATGGCTAGTGAAGCTCGAAAAACAAAGAAAAAAATCA
AAGGGATTCAGCAAGCCACTGCAGGAGTCTCACAAGACACTTCGGAAAATCCTAACAAAACAATAGTTCC
TGCAGCATTACCACAGCTCACCCCTACCTTGGTGTCACTGCTGGAGGTGATTGAACCCGAGGTGTTGTAT
GCAGGATATGATAGCTCTGTTCCAGATTCAGCATGGAGAATTATGACCACACTCAACATGTTAGGTGGGC
GTCAAGTGATTGCAGCAGTGAAATGGGCAAAGGCGATACCAGGCTTCAGAAACTTACACCTGGATGACCA
AATGACCCTGCTACAGTACTCATGGATGTTTCTCATGGCATTTGCCCTGGGTTGGAGATCATACAGACAA
TCAAGTGGAAACCTGCTCTGCTTTGCTCCTGATCTGATTATTAATGAGCAGAGAATGTCTCTACCCTGCA
TGTATGACCAATGTAAACACATGCTGTTTGTCTCCTCTGA
